>Addgene plasmid #186912 | InterTag-2xL | addgene full sequence | sequence record 369407 | Addgene NGS Result
TTGAGATCCTTTTTTTCTGCGCGTAATCTGCTGCTTGCAAACAAAAAAACCACCGCTACCAGCGGTGGTT
TGTTTGCCGGATCAAGAGCTACCAACTCTTTTTCCGAAGGTAACTGGCTTCAGCAGAGCGCAGATACCAA
ATACTGTTCTTCTAGTGTAGCCGTAGTTAGGCCACCACTTCAAGAACTCTGTAGCACCGCCTACATACCT
CGCTCTGCTAATCCTGTTACCAGTGGCTGCTGCCAGTGGCGATAAGTCGTGTCTTACCGGGTTGGACTCA
AGACGATAGTTACCGGATAAGGCGCAGCGGTCGGGCTGAACGGGGGGTTCGTGCACACAGCCCAGCTTGG
AGCGAACGACCTACACCGAACTGAGATACCTACAGCGTGAGCTATGAGAAAGCGCCACGCTTCCCGAAGG
GAGAAAGGCGGACAGGTATCCGGTAAGCGGCAGGGTCGGAACAGGAGAGCGCACGAGGGAGCTTCCAGGG
GGAAACGCCTGGTATCTTTATAGTCCTGTCGGGTTTCGCCACCTCTGACTTGAGCGTCGATTTTTGTGAT
GCTCGTCAGGGGGGCGGAGCCTATGGAAAAACGCCAGCAACGCGGCCTTTTTACGGTTCCTGGCCTTTTG
CTGGCCTTTTGCTCACATGTTCTTTCCTGCGTTATCCCCTGATTCTGTGGATAACCGTATTACCGCCTTT
GAGTGAGCTGATACCGCTCGCCGCAGCCGAACGACCGAGCGCAGCGAGTCAGTGAGCGAGGAAGCGGATC
CCTATACAGTTGAAGTCGGAAGTTTACATACACCTTAGCCAAATACATTTAAACTCACTTTTTCACAATT
CCTGACATTTAATCCTAGTAAAAATTCCCTGTCTTAGGTCAGTTAGGATCACCACTTTATTTTAAGAATG
TGAAATATCAGAATAATAGTAGAGAGAATGATTCATTTCAGCTTTTATTTCTTTCATCACATTCCCAGTG
GGTCAGAAGTTTACATACACTCGACTCCTCTGCAGAATGCGGCGATGTTTCGGTAAGGGGTCCCGAGTAG
CTAGTTCATGGCAGCCAGCATATGGCATATGTTGCCAAACTCTAAACCAAATACTCATTCTGATGTTTTA
AATGATTTGCCCTCCCATATGTCCTTCCGAGTGAGAGACACAAAAAATTCCAACACACTATTGCAATGAA
AATAAATTTCCTTTATTAGCCAGAAGTCAGATGCTCAAGGGGCTTCATGATGTCCCCATAATTTTTGGCA
GAGGGAAAAAGATCTCAGTGGTATTTGTGAGCCAGGGCATTGGCCACACCAGCCACCACCTTCTGATAGG
CAGCCTGCACCTGAGGAGTGAATTCACGACAGGCCTTCGAATCAGGCACCGGGCTTGCGGGTCATGCACC
AGGTGCGCGGTCCTTCGGGCACCTCGACGTCGGCGGTGACGGTGAAGCCGAGCCGCTCGTAGAAGGGGAG
GTTGCGGGGCGCGGAGGTCTCCAGGAAGGCGGGCACCCCGGCGCGCTCGGCCGCCTCCACTCCGGGGAGC
ACGACGGCGCTGCCCAGACCCTTGCCCTGGTGGTCGGGCGAGACGCCGACGGTGGCCAGGAACCACGCGG
GCTCCTTGGGCCGGTGCGGCGCCAGGAGGCCTTCCATCTGTTGCTGCGCGGCCAGCCGGGAACCGCTCAA
CTCGGCCATGCGCGGGCCGATCTCGGCGAACACCGCCCCCGCTTCGACGCTCTCCGGCGTGGTCCAGACC
GCCACCGCGGCGCCGTCGTCCGCGACCCACACCTTGCCGATGTCGAGCCCGACGCGCGTGAGGAAGAGTT
CTTGCAGCTCGGTGACCCGCTCGATGTGGCGGTCCGGATCGACGGTGTGGCGCGTGGCGGGGTAGTCGGC
GAACGCGGCGGCGAGGGTGCGTACGGCCCTGGGGACGTCGTCGCGGGTGGCGAGGCGCACCGTGGGCTTG
TACTCGGTCATGGGGCCAGGATTCTCCTCGACGTCACCAGCCTGCTTCAGCAGGCTGAAGTTAGTAGCTC
CACTGCCGTTCAGCTTGTGCCCCAGTTTGCTAGGGAGGTCGCAGTATCTGGCCACTGCCACCTCGTGCTG
CTCGACGTAGGTCTCGTTGTTGGCCTCCTTGATTCTTTCCAGTCTGTAGTCCACATAGTAGACGCCAGGC
ATCTTGAGGTTCTTAGCGGGTTTCTTGGATCTATATGTGGTCTTGATGTTTGCGATCAGATGGCTCCCGC
CCACGAGCTTCAGGGCCATGTCGTTTCTGCCTTCCAGGCCGCCGTCAGCGGGGTACAGCGTCTCGGTGAA
GGCCTCCCAGCCGAGTGTTTTCTTCTGCATCACAGGGCCGTTGGATGTGAAGTTCACCCCTCTGATCTTG
ACGTTGTAGATGAGGCAGCCGTCCTGGAGGCTGGTGTCCTGGGTAGCGGTCAGCACGCCCCCGTCTTCGT
ATGTGGTGACTCTCTCCCATGTGAAGCCCTCAGGGAAGGACTGCTTGAAGAAGTCGGGGATGCCCTGGGT
GTGGTTGATGAAGGTCTTGCTGCCGTAGAGGAAGCTAGTAGCCAGGATGTCGAAGGCGAAGGGGAGAGGG
CCGCCCTCGACCACCTTGATTCTCATGGTCTGGGTGCCCTCGTAGGGCTTGCCTTCGCCCTCGGATGTGC
ACTTGAAGTGATGGTTGTCCACGGTGCCCTCCATGTACAGCTTCATGTGCATGTTCTCCTTAATCAGCTC
GCTCATGGTGGCCTCAGGTGCAGAGGTTTCTACAGGGAAAGAGAGAAAGGCTACAGTTAGTTTGCTGTGA
TGATGCTAAGTGCCGAGGTCAGATGTCTATGGATTGTACACGGAATCCCAACGCAGGAACCAAAAAACAC
TCACCCAAAAAAATGGCGCTAAGGCCGAGAGAAAGGCGAAGTTCCGTCTACGGCTATATACCTTGAAACA
GGGGCGGCAGAAGTGACGCAACGCGGTTGCGCGGACGGCTTCCTGTGTTTTCATTGGTCGAAGCGTTCTG
CGCGTGCGCAGAGATTCCCCAGGGAAGGCGGGCCCTCTTCCGAATGTCCAATCCGGACATTCTTCCGGTT
GGACCTCCGCGGTCAGCGCTGTGCCCGGCGAGAGATCACGTGGGGCGCGGAGGCGGTGCTGCTGGGGCAC
GGCCGTCCAGCCTCGGCGGCCATATTTTTGAGGGGCTGTTCATCTCGTTCACACGCTCTGTCCGCCATGT
TTGTGAGTGGAAGCGCCATTACCCCTTCAAGCGACTGAAGGCTGCAGGGCCTCTGGTGGCCCGCATGGGG
AGACCAGACCCGCCAGGCCCGCCTTTCCGCACTCAGTCCGGGCTTACTTTATTTTGTGAGACAGGGTCTC
GCCTAGAGGCTCCGGTGCCCGTCAGTGGGCAGAGCGCACATCGCCCACAGTCCCCGAGAAGTTGGGGGGA
GGGGTCGGCAATTGAACCGGTGCCTAGAGAAGGTGGCGCGGGGTAAACTGGGAAAGTGATGTCGTGTACT
GGCTCCGCCTTTTTCCCGAGGGTGGGGGAGAACCGTATATAAGTGCAGTAGTCGCCGTGAACGTTCTTTT
TCGCAACGGGTTTGCCGCCAGAACACAGGTAAGTGCCGTGTGTGGTTCCCGCGGGCCTGGCCTCTTTACG
GGTTATGGCCCTTGCGTGCCTTGAATTACTTCCACGCCCCTGGCTGCAGTACGTGATTCTTGATCCCGAG
CTTCGGGTTGGAAGTGGGTGGGAGAGTTCGAGGCCTTGCGCTTAAGGAGCCCCTTCGCCTCGTGCTTGAG
TTGAGGCCTGGCTTGGGCGCTGGGGCCGCCGCGTGCGAATCTGGTGGCACCTTCGCGCCTGTCTCGCTGC
TTTCGATAAGTCTCTAGCCATTTAAAATTTTTGATGACCTGCTGCGACGCTTTTTTTCTGGCAAGATAGT
CTTGTAAATGCGGGCCAAGATCTGCACACTGGTATTTCGGTTTTTGGGGCCGCGGGCGGCGACGGGGCCC
GTGCGTCCCAGCGCACATGTTCGGCGAGGCGGGGCCTGCGAGCGCGGCCACCGAGAATCGGACGGGGGTA
GTCTCAAGCTGGCCGGCCTGCTCTGGTGCCTGGCCTCGCGCCGCCGTGTATCGCCCCGCCCTGGGCGGCA
AGGCTGGCCCGGTCGGCACCAGTTGCGTGAGCGGAAAGATGGCCGCTTCCCGGCCCTGCTGCAGGGAGCT
CAAAATGGAGGACGCGGCGCTCGGGAGAGCGGGCGGGTGAGTCACCCACACAAAGGAAAAGGGCCTTTCC
GTCCTCAGCCGTCGCTTCATGTGACTCCACGGAGTACCGGGCGCCGTCCAGGCACCTCGATTAGTTCTCG
AGCTTTTGGAGTACGTCGTCTTTAGGTTGGGGGGAGGGGTTTTATGCGATGGAGTTTCCCCATACTGAGT
GGGTGGAGACTGAAGTTAGGCCAGCTTGGCACTTGATGTAATTCTCCTTGGAATTTGCCCTTTTTGAGTT
TGGATCTTGGTTCATTCTCAAGCCTCAGACAGTGGTTCAAAGTTTTTTTCTTCCATTTAAGGTGTCGTGA
AAACTACCCCAAGCTGGCCTCTGGCCACCATGGAGACAGACACACTCCTGCTATGGGTACTGCTGCTCTG
GGTTCCAGGTTCCACTGGTGACGGACGTGGCGTTCCTCATATTGTTATGGTGGACGCCTACAAACGCTAT
AAATCGGGAGGTGGTTCAGGCTACACCATCGTGGAGCAGTACGAGAGAGCCGAGGCCAGACACAGCACCG
CGGGAGGCGGTGGATCGGGAGGCGGTGGATCGGAACAAAAACTCATCTCAGAAGAGGATCTGAATGCTGT
GGGCCAGGACACGCAGGAGGTCATCGTGGTGCCACACTCCTTGCCCTTTAAGGTGGTGGTGATCTCAGCC
ATCCTGGCCCTGGTGGTGCTCACCATCATCTCCCTTATCATCCTCATCATGCTTTGGCAGAAGAAGCCAC
GTTAGGTCAGGCCAAGCTTGGGGATCAATTCTCTAGAGCTCGCTGATCAGCCTCGACTGTGCCTTCTAGT
TGCCAGCCATCTGTTGTTTGCCCCTCCCCCGTGCCTTCCTTGACCCTGGAAGGTGCCACTCCCACTGTCC
TTTCCTAATAAAATGAGGAAATTGCATCGCATTGTCTGAGTAGGTGTCATTCTATTCTGGGGGGTGGGGT
GGGGCAGGACAGCAAGGGGGAGGATTGGGAAGACAATAGCAGGCATGCTGGGGATGCGGTGGGCTCTATG
GCTTCTGAGGCGGAAAGAACCAGCTGGGCCTACTAGATAGCGGACCCCTTACCGAAACATCGCCGCATTC
TGCAGAGGAGTCGAACTTAGTGTATGTAAACTTCTGACCCACTGGAATTGTGATACAGTGAATTATAAGT
GAAATAATCTGTCTGTAAACAATTGTTGGAAAAATGACTTGTGTCATGCACAAAGTAGATGTCCTAACTG
ACTTGCCAAAACTATTGTTTGTTAACAAGAAATTTGTGGAGTAGTTGAAAAACGAGTTTTAATGACTCCA
ACTTAAGTGTATGTAAACTTCCGACTTCAACTGTATAGGGATCCAATTTTAACAAAATATTAACGCTTAC
AATTTCCTGATGCGGTATTTTCTCCTTACGCATCTGTGCGGTATTTCACACCGCATCAGGTGGCACTTTT
CGGGGAAATGTGCGCGGAACCCCTATTTGTTTATTTTTCTAAATACATTCAAATATGTATCCGCTCATGA
GACAATAACCCTGATAAATGCTTCAATAATATTGAAAAAGGAAGAGTATGAGTATTCAACATTTCCGTGT
CGCCCTTATTCCCTTTTTTGCGGCATTTTGCCTTCCTGTTTTTGCTCACCCAGAAACGCTGGTGAAAGTA
AAAGATGCTGAAGATCAGTTGGGTGCACGAGTGGGTTACATCGAACTGGATCTCAACAGCGGTAAGATCC
TTGAGAGTTTTCGCCCCGAAGAACGTTTTCCAATGATGAGCACTTTTAAAGTTCTGCTATGTGGCGCGGT
ATTATCCCGTATTGACGCCGGGCAAGAGCAACTCGGTCGCCGCATACACTATTCTCAGAATGACTTGGTT
GAGTACTCACCAGTCACAGAAAAGCATCTTACGGATGGCATGACAGTAAGAGAATTATGCAGTGCTGCCA
TAACCATGAGTGATAACACTGCGGCCAACTTACTTCTGACAACGATCGGAGGACCGAAGGAGCTAACCGC
TTTTTTGCACAACATGGGGGATCATGTAACTCGCCTTGATCGTTGGGAACCGGAGCTGAATGAAGCCATA
CCAAACGACGAGCGTGACACCACGATGCCTGTAGCAATGGCAACAACGTTGCGCAAACTATTAACTGGCG
AACTACTTACTCTAGCTTCCCGGCAACAATTAATAGACTGGATGGAGGCGGATAAAGTTGCAGGACCACT
TCTGCGCTCGGCCCTTCCGGCTGGCTGGTTTATTGCTGATAAATCTGGAGCCGGTGAGCGTGGGTCTCGC
GGTATCATTGCAGCACTGGGGCCAGATGGTAAGCCCTCCCGTATCGTAGTTATCTACACGACGGGGAGTC
AGGCAACTATGGATGAACGAAATAGACAGATCGCTGAGATAGGTGCCTCACTGATTAAGCATTGGTAACT
GTCAGACCAAGTTTACTCATATATACTTTAGATTGATTTAAAACTTCATTTTTAATTTAAAAGGATCTAG
GTGAAGATCCTTTTTGATAATCTCATGACCAAAATCCCTTAACGTGAGTTTTCGTTCCACTGAGCGTCAG
ACCCCGTAGAAAAGATCAAAGGATCTTC
Features (pLannotate 1.2.2; 16 found; start..end, strand, type, name):
      1..589     +  rep_origin     ori: high-copy-number ColE1/pMB1/pBR322/pUC origin of replication
   1152..1207    -  polyA_signal   β-globin poly(A) signal: rabbit β-globin polyadenylation signal (Gil and Proudfoot, 1987)
   1278..1358    -  CDS            HBB (fragment): HBB_PONPY - Experimental evidence at transcript level: Swiss-Prot protein existence level 2. Involved in oxygen transport from the lung to the various peripheral tissues. From Pongo pygmaeus (Bornean orangutan).
   1372..1971    -  CDS            PuroR: puromycin N-acetyltransferase; pac from Streptomyces alboniger; confers resistance to puromycin
   2038..2736    -  CDS            TagBFP: TagBFP is a basic (constitutively fluorescent) blue fluorescent protein published in 2008, derived from Entacmaea quadricolor. It is reported to be a very rapidly-maturing monomer with very low acid sensitivity.
   3369..4550    +  promoter       EF-1α promoter: strong constitutive promoter for human elongation factor EF-1α
   4580..4642    +  sig_peptide    Igκ leader: leader sequence from mouse immunoglobulin κ light chain
   4712..4765    +  CDS            sfCherry (fragment): sfCherry is a basic (constitutively fluorescent) fluorescent protein published in 2013, derived from Discosoma sp.. It is reported to be a monomer.
   4766..4782    +  CDS            Twin-Strep-tag (fragment): two Strep-Tag®II moieties connected by a linker for enhanced binding to Strep-Tactin®, an engineered form of streptavidin (Schmidt et al., 2013)
   4826..4972    +  CDS            PDGFRβ TM domain: transmembrane domain from platelet derived growth factor receptor beta
   5027..5251    +  polyA_signal   bGH poly(A) signal: bovine growth hormone polyadenylation signal
   5255..5276    +  promoter       SV40 promoter (fragment): SV40 enhancer and early promoter
   5575..5605    +  rep_origin     M13 ori (fragment): M13 bacteriophage origin of replication; arrow indicates direction of (+) strand synthesis
   5606..5656    -  misc_feature   bom (fragment): basis of mobility region from pBR322
   5683..5787    +  promoter       AmpR promoter: bla
   5788..6648    +  CDS            AmpR: β-lactamase; bla; confers resistance to ampicillin, carbenicillin, and related antibiotics
