[The description below was written by a language model from this plasmid's Addgene catalogue record and pLannotate feature annotations shown in this document.]
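Description:
InterTag-2xL is a mammalian expression plasmid built on the pSBbi-BP backbone, a Sleeping Beauty transposon vector carrying a constitutive bidirectional promoter. It is propagated in E. coli as a high-copy plasmid through a ColE1/pUC-type origin and selected with ampicillin via the β-lactamase gene. The 6.8 kb feature table does not annotate the Sleeping Beauty inverted repeats. By the catalogue description, though, the expression cassettes are intended to be mobilised into the host genome when transposase is supplied, which allows stable cell lines to be made.

On one side, the EF-1α promoter drives a synthetic fusion that begins with an Igκ leader peptide for entry into the secretory pathway. This is followed by SpyTag003 (not picked up by the annotation), the sfCherry11 fragment (the small strand of a split sfCherry), a (GGGGS)2 flexible linker and the PDGFRβ transmembrane domain, and it ends at a bGH polyadenylation signal. The short "Twin-Strep-tag fragment" hit lies where the linker is expected and most likely reflects glycine/serine linker similarity rather than a real affinity tag. This layout should display SpyTag003 and sfCherry11 on the extracellular face of the plasma membrane.

The opposite strand encodes TagBFP and puromycin N-acetyltransferase, terminated by a rabbit β-globin poly(A) signal. The promoter half driving this arm is not annotated. These give a blue fluorescent marker and drug selection for cells that have taken up the construct.

The associated work concerns engineered membrane–membrane interfaces. There, the displayed SpyTag003 presumably bonds covalently to a SpyCatcher partner on an apposing membrane, and complementation of split sfCherry would report the contact. The "2xL" name refers to the two-repeat linker length.
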