Addgene plasmid #186912: InterTag-2xL
Purpose: Sleeping Beauty transposon system with constitutive bi-directional promoter, one side expressing SpyTag003-sfCherry11 fused to PDGFR through a (GGGGS)2 linker and the other side expressing BFP and puromycin resistance gene
Depositing lab: Taekjip Ha & Allen Liu. Depositing organization: Johns Hopkins University and School of Medicine. Publication: Engineering Functional Membrane-Membrane Interfaces by InterSpy. Moghimianavval H, Patel C, Mohapatra S, Hwang SW, Kayikcioglu T, Bashirzadeh Y, Liu AP, Ha T. Small. 2022 May 26:e2202104. doi: 10.1002/smll.202202104. PubMed 35618485.
Backbone
  Vector backbone: pSBbi-BP
  Vector type: Mammalian Expression
Growth in bacteria
  Bacterial resistance: Ampicillin, 100 μg/mL
  Growth temperature: 37°C
  Growth strain: DH5alpha
  Copy number: High Copy
Gene/Insert
  Gene/Insert name: SpyTag003-sfCherry11-(GGGGS)2-PDGFR
  Species: Synthetic
  Cloning method: Unknown
Terms and licenses: Academic/Nonprofit Terms; Industry Terms: Not Available to Industry
How to cite: InterTag-2xL was a gift from Taekjip Ha & Allen Liu (Addgene plasmid # 186912 ; http://n2t.net/addgene:186912 ; RRID:Addgene_186912)
